Addgene plasmid #152482: pGBW-m4133768
Purpose: Mammalian expression plasmid for SARS-CoV-2 2'-O-ribose methyltransferase
Depositing lab: Ginkgo Bioworks & Benjie Chen. Depositing organization: Ginkgo Bioworks.
Backbone
  Vector backbone: pTwist_CMV_6
  Backbone size w/o insert (bp): 4180
  Vector type: Mammalian Expression
Growth in bacteria
  Bacterial resistance: Ampicillin, 100 μg/mL
  Growth temperature: 37°C
  Growth strain: DH5alpha
  Copy number: High Copy
Gene/Insert
  Gene/Insert name: SARS-CoV-2 2'-O-ribose methyltransferase
  Species: Severe acute respiratory syndrome coronavirus 2
  Insert size (bp): 887
  Mutation: wt
  Entrez Gene: ORF1ab (a.k.a. GU280_gp01)
  Promoter: CMV
  Tag / fusion protein: Cleavable TEV;6xHis-003 (C terminal on backbone)
  Cloning method: Unknown
Resource information
  A portion of this plasmid was derived from a plasmid made by: GinkgoBioworks
Depositor comments: NCBI reference sequence: YP_009725311.1
How to cite: pGBW-m4133768 was a gift from Ginkgo Bioworks & Benjie Chen (Addgene plasmid # 152482 ; http://n2t.net/addgene:152482 ; RRID:Addgene_152482)
