[The description below was written by a language model from this plasmid's Addgene catalogue record and pLannotate feature annotations shown in this document.]
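Description:
pGBW-m4133768 is a mammalian expression plasmid built on the pTwist_CMV_6 backbone that carries the wild-type coding sequence for the SARS-CoV-2 2'-O-ribose methyltransferase, a mature cleavage product of the ORF1ab replicase polyprotein (commonly known as nsp16). It is propagated in E. coli as a high-copy plasmid through a ColE1/pUC-type origin and is selected with ampicillin via the AmpR β-lactamase gene. The record lists no mammalian selection marker, which suggests use by transient transfection.

The roughly 0.9 kb insert spans the numbering origin of the 5.1 kb sequence. The automated annotation labels it only as a coronavirus replicase fragment, by homology to the avian infectious bronchitis virus polyprotein. That label is a distant-homology match rather than a contradiction of the catalogue entry. Transcription is driven by the human CMV immediate-early enhancer and promoter; the annotation resolves the promoter as a fragment plus a truncated CMVd2 element. An SV40 polyadenylation signal lies downstream. The open reading frame is followed by a backbone-encoded C-terminal tag, a TEV protease cleavage site and a 6xHis tag. This allows metal-affinity purification or detection and later removal of the tag, although only the 6xHis portion is picked up in the feature table.

The expression unit is flanked by insulating elements: β-globin insulator fragments, T7 and rrnG terminators, and a synthetic poly(A) signal upstream of the enhancer. These limit read-through transcription from the bacterial backbone. The plasmid is intended for producing the viral methyltransferase in mammalian cells; the record does not give more specific applications.
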