Features (pLannotate 1.2.2; 17 found; start..end, strand, type, name):
    917..934     +  CDS            6xHis: 6xHis affinity tag
    987..1108    -  polyA_signal   SV40 poly(A) signal: SV40 polyadenylation signal
   1131..1200    -  CDS            large T antigen (fragment): large T antigen from SV40 (simian virus 40)
   1223..1269    +  terminator     T7 terminator: transcription terminator for bacteriophage T7 RNA polymerase
   1299..1435    +  terminator     rrnG terminator: transcription terminator from the E. coli ribosomal RNA rrnG operon (Albrechtsen et al., 1991)
   1480..1551    +  misc_feature   3' β-globin insulator: insulator downstream of the human β-globin locus (Farrell et al., 2002)
   1777..2365    -  rep_origin     ori: high-copy-number ColE1/pMB1/pBR322/pUC origin of replication
   2537..2601    -  CDS            bla(M) (fragment): β-lactamase lacking the signal sequence; bla(M); allows cytosolic expression of β-lactamase
   3111..3971    +  CDS            AmpR: β-lactamase; bla; confers resistance to ampicillin, carbenicillin, and related antibiotics
   3984..4120    +  terminator     rrnG terminator: transcription terminator from the E. coli ribosomal RNA rrnG operon (Albrechtsen et al., 1991)
   4272..4343    +  misc_feature   5' β-globin insulator: insulator upstream of the human β-globin locus (Farrell et al., 2002)
   4348..4394    -  terminator     T7 terminator: transcription terminator for bacteriophage T7 RNA polymerase
   4412..4460    -  polyA_signal   poly(A) signal: synthetic polyadenylation signal
   4541..4844    +  enhancer       CMV enhancer: human cytomegalovirus immediate early enhancer
   4917..4934    -  promoter       CMV promoter (fragment): human cytomegalovirus (CMV) immediate early promoter
   4997..5048    +  promoter       CMVd2 promoter: truncated human cytomegalovirus (CMV) immediate early promoter that yields moderately reduced expression relative to the full-length promoter
   5075..892     +  CDS            rep (fragment) (across the origin): R1AB_IBVK - Protein inferred from homology: Swiss-Prot protein existence level 3. NendoU is a Mn(2+)-dependent, uridylate-specific enzyme, which leaves 2'-3'-cyclic phosphates 5' to the cleaved bond. From Avian infectious bronchitis virus (strain KB8523) (IBV).
>Addgene plasmid #152482 | pGBW-m4133768 | depositor full sequence | sequence record 295494 | Full Sequence
CACCATGAGTCAAGCGTGGCAACCGGGTGTTGCTATGCCTAATCTTTACAAAATGCAAAGAATGCTATTA
GAAAAGTGTGACCTTCAAAATTATGGTGATAGTGCAACATTACCTAAAGGCATAATGATGAATGTCGCAA
AATATACTCAACTGTGTCAATATTTAAACACATTAACATTAGCTGTACCCTATAATATGAGAGTTATACA
TTTTGGTGCTGGTTCTGATAAAGGAGTTGCACCAGGTACAGCTGTTTTAAGACAGTGGTTGCCTACGGGT
ACGCTGCTTGTCGATTCAGATCTTAATGACTTTGTCTCTGATGCAGATTCAACTTTGATTGGTGATTGTG
CAACTGTACATACAGCTAATAAATGGGATCTCATTATTAGTGATATGTACGACCCTAAGACTAAAAATGT
TACAAAAGAAAATGACTCTAAAGAGGGTTTTTTCACTTACATTTGTGGGTTTATACAACAAAAGCTAGCT
CTTGGAGGTTCCGTGGCTATAAAGATAACAGAACATTCTTGGAATGCTGATCTTTATAAGCTCATGGGAC
ACTTCGCATGGTGGACAGCCTTTGTTACTAATGTGAATGCGTCATCATCTGAAGCATTTTTAATTGGATG
TAATTATCTTGGCAAACCACGCGAACAAATAGATGGTTATGTCATGCATGCAAATTACATATTTTGGAGG
AATACAAATCCAATTCAGTTGTCTTCCTATTCTTTATTTGACATGAGTAAATTTCCCCTTAAATTAAGGG
GTACTGCTGTTATGTCTTTAAAAGAAGGTCAAATCAATGATATGATTTTATCTCTTCTTAGTAAAGGTAG
ACTTATAATTAGAGAAAACAACAGAGTTGTTATTTCTAGTGATGTTCTTGTTAACGAAAACCTTTACTTT
CAGTCGCACCATCACCATCACCATTAAGCTAGCTTGACTGACTGAGATACAGCGTACCTTCAGCTCACAG
ACATGATAAGATACATTGATGAGTTTGGACAAACCACAACTAGAATGCAGTGAAAAAAATGCTTTATTTG
TGAAATTTGTGATGCTATTGCTTTATTTGTAACCATTATAAGCTGCAATAAACAAGTTAACAACAACAAT
TGCATTCATTTTATGTTTCAGGTTCAGGGGGAGGTGTGGGAGGTTTTTTAAAGCAAGTAAAACCTCTACA
AATGTGGTATTGGCCCATCTCTATCGGTATCGTAGCATAACCCCTTGGGGCCTCTAAACGGGTCTTGAGG
GGTTTTTTGTGCCCCTCGGGCCGGATTGCTATCTACCGGCATTGGCGCAGAAAAAAATGCCTGATGCGAC
GCTGCGCGTCTTATACTCCCACATATGCCAGATTCAGCAACGGATACGGCTTCCCCAACTTGCCCACTTC
CATACGTGTCCTCCTTACCAGAAATTTATCCTTAAGGTCGTCAGCTATCCTGCAGGCGATCTCTCGATTT
CGATCAAGACATTCCTTTAATGGTCTTTTCTGGACACCACTAGGGGTCAGAAGTAGTTCATCAAACTTTC
TTCCCTCCCTAATCTCATTGGTTACCTTGGGCTATCGAAACTTAATTAACCAGTCAAGTCAGCTACTTGG
CGAGATCGACTTGTCTGGGTTTCGACTACGCTCAGAATTGCGTCAGTCAAGTTCGATCTGGTCCTTGCTA
TTGCACCCGTTCTCCGATTACGAGTTTCATTTAAATCATGTGAGCAAAAGGCCAGCAAAAGGCCAGGAAC
CGTAAAAAGGCCGCGTTGCTGGCGTTTTTCCATAGGCTCCGCCCCCCTGACGAGCATCACAAAAATCGAC
GCTCAAGTCAGAGGTGGCGAAACCCGACAGGACTATAAAGATACCAGGCGTTTCCCCCTGGAAGCTCCCT
CGTGCGCTCTCCTGTTCCGACCCTGCCGCTTACCGGATACCTGTCCGCCTTTCTCCCTTCGGGAAGCGTG
GCGCTTTCTCATAGCTCACGCTGTAGGTATCTCAGTTCGGTGTAGGTCGTTCGCTCCAAGCTGGGCTGTG
TGCACGAACCCCCCGTTCAGCCCGACCGCTGCGCCTTATCCGGTAACTATCGTCTTGAGTCCAACCCGGT
AAGACACGACTTATCGCCACTGGCAGCAGCCACTGGTAACAGGATTAGCAGAGCGAGGTATGTAGGCGGT
GCTACAGAGTTCTTGAAGTGGTGGCCTAACTACGGCTACACTAGAAGAACAGTATTTGGTATCTGCGCTC
TGCTGAAGCCAGTTACCTTCGGAAAAAGAGTTGGTAGCTCTTGATCCGGCAAACAAACCACCGCTGGTAG
CGGTGGTTTTTTTGTTTGCAAGCAGCAGATTACGCGCAGAAAAAAAGGATCTCAAGAAGATCCTTTGATC
TTTTCTACGGGGTCTGACGCTCAGTGGAACGAAAACTCACGTTAAGGGATTTTGGTCATGAGATTATCAA
AAAGGATCTTCACCTAGATCCTTTTAAATTAAAAATGAAGTTTTAAATCAATCTAAAGTATATATGAGTA
AACTTGGTCTGACAGTTACCAATGCTTAATCAGTGAGGCACCTATCTCAGCGATCTGTCTATTTCGTTCA
TCCATAGTTGCATTTAAATTTCCGAACTCTCCAAGGCCCTCGTCGGAAAATCTTCAAACCTTTCGTCCGA
TCCATCTTGCAGGCTACCTCTCGAACGAACTATCGCAAGTCTCTTGGCCGGCCTTGCGCCTTGGCTATTG
CTTGGCAGCGCCTATCGCCAGGTATTACTCCAATCCCGAATATCCGAGATCGGGATCACCCGAGAGAAGT
TCAACCTACATCCTCAATCCCGATCTATCCGAGATCCGAGGAATATCGAAATCGGGGCGCGCCTGGTGTA
CCGAGAACGATCCTCTCAGTGCGAGTCTCGACGATCCATATCGTTGCTTGGCAGTCAGCCAGTCGGAATC
CAGCTTGGGACCCAGGAAGTCCAATCGTCAGATATTGTACTCAAGCCTGGTCACGGCAGCGTACCGATCT
GTTTAAACCTAGATATTGATAGTCTGATCGGTCAACGTATAATCGAGTCCTAGCTTTTGCAAACATCTAT
CAAGAGACAGGATCAGCAGGAGGCTTTCGCATGAGTATTCAACATTTCCGTGTCGCCCTTATTCCCTTTT
TTGCGGCATTTTGCCTTCCTGTTTTTGCTCACCCAGAAACGCTGGTGAAAGTAAAAGATGCTGAAGATCA
GTTGGGTGCGCGAGTGGGTTACATCGAACTGGATCTCAACAGCGGTAAGATCCTTGAGAGTTTTCGCCCC
GAAGAACGCTTTCCAATGATGAGCACTTTTAAAGTTCTGCTATGTGGCGCGGTATTATCCCGTATTGACG
CCGGGCAAGAGCAACTCGGTCGCCGCATACACTATTCTCAGAATGACTTGGTTGAGTATTCACCAGTCAC
AGAAAAGCATCTTACGGATGGCATGACAGTAAGAGAATTATGCAGTGCTGCCATAACCATGAGTGATAAC
ACTGCGGCCAACTTACTTCTGACAACGATTGGAGGACCGAAGGAGCTAACCGCTTTTTTGCACAACATGG
GGGATCATGTAACTCGCCTTGATCGTTGGGAACCGGAGCTGAATGAAGCCATACCAAACGACGAGCGTGA
CACCACGATGCCTGTAGCAATGGCAACAACCTTGCGTAAACTATTAACTGGCGAACTACTTACTCTAGCT
TCCCGGCAACAGTTGATAGACTGGATGGAGGCGGATAAAGTTGCAGGACCACTTCTGCGCTCGGCCCTTC
CGGCTGGCTGGTTTATTGCTGATAAATCTGGAGCCGGTGAGCGTGGGTCTCGCGGTATCATTGCAGCACT
GGGGCCAGATGGTAAGCCCTCCCGTATCGTAGTTATCTACACGACGGGGAGTCAGGCAACTATGGATGAA
CGAAATAGACAGATCGCTGAGATAGGTGCCTCACTGATTAAGCATTGGTAACCGATTCTAGGTGCATTGG
CGCAGAAAAAAATGCCTGATGCGACGCTGCGCGTCTTATACTCCCACATATGCCAGATTCAGCAACGGAT
ACGGCTTCCCCAACTTGCCCACTTCCATACGTGTCCTCCTTACCAGAAATTTATCCTTAAGATCCCGAAT
CGTTTAAACTCGACTCTGGCTCTATCGAATCTCCGTCGTTTCGAGCTTACGCGAACAGCCGTGGCGCTCA
TTTGCTCGTCGGGCATCGAATCTCGTCAGCTATCGTCAGCTTACCTTTTTGGCAGCGATCGCGGCTCCCG
ACATCTTGGACCATTAGCTCCACAGGTATCTTCTTCCCTCTAGTGGTCATAACAGCAGCTTCAGCTACCT
CTCAATTCAAAAAACCCCTCAAGACCCGTTTAGAGGCCCCAAGGGGTTATGCTATCAATCGTTGCGTTAC
ACACACAAAAAACCAACACACATCCATCTTCGATGGATAGCGATTTTATTATCTAACTGCTGATCGAGTG
TAGCCAGATCTAGTAATCAATTACGGGGTCATTAGTTCATAGCCCATATATGGAGTTCCGCGTTACATAA
CTTACGGTAAATGGCCCGCCTGGCTGACCGCCCAACGACCCCCGCCCATTGACGTCAATAATGACGTATG
TTCCCATAGTAACGCCAATAGGGACTTTCCATTGACGTCAATGGGTGGAGTATTTACGGTAAACTGCCCA
CTTGGCAGTACATCAAGTGTATCATATGCCAAGTACGCCCCCTATTGACGTCAATGACGGTAAATGGCCC
GCCTGGCATTATGCCCAGTACATGACCTTATGGGACTTTCCTACTTGGCAGTACATCTACGTATTAGTCA
TCGCTATTACCATGCTGATGCGGTTTTGGCAGTACATCAATGGGCGTGGATAGCGGTTTGACTCACGGGG
ATTTCCAAGTCTCCACCCCATTGACGTCAATGGGAGTTTGTTTTGGCACCAAAATCAACGGGACTTTCCA
AAATGTCGTAACAACTCCGCCCCATTGACGCAAATGGGCGGTAGGCGTGTACGGTGGGAGGTCTATATAA
GCAGAGCTGGTTTAGTGAACCGTCAGATCAGATCTTTGTCGATCCTACCATCCACTCGACACACCCGCCA
GCGGCCGC
